>Addgene plasmid #145674 | pGBW-m4046882 | addgene full sequence | sequence record 382441 | Addgene NGS Result
TAATACGACTCACTATAGGGGAATTGTGAGCGGATAACAATTCCCCTCTAGAAATAATTTTGTTTAACTT
TAAGAAGGAGACTCTTCTATGGATTTGTTTATGAGAATCTTCACAATTGGAACTGTAACTTTGAAGCAAG
GTGAAATCAAGGATGCTACTCCTTCAGATTTTGTTCGCGCTACTGCAACGATACCGATACAAGCCTCACT
CCCTTTCGGATGGCTTATTGTTGGCGTTGCACTTCTTGCTGTTTTTCAGAGCGCTTCCAAAATCATAACC
CTCAAAAAGAGATGGCAACTAGCACTCTCCAAGGGTGTTCACTTTGTTTGCAACTTGCTGTTGTTGTTTG
TAACAGTTTACTCACACCTTTTGCTCGTTGCTGCTGGCCTTGAAGCCCCTTTTCTCTATCTTTATGCTTT
AGTCTACTTCTTGCAGAGTATAAACTTTGTAAGAATAATAATGAGGCTTTGGCTTTGCTGGAAATGCCGT
TCCAAAAACCCATTACTTTATGATGCCAACTATTTTCTTTGCTGGCATACTAATTGTTACGACTATTGTA
TACCTTACAATAGTGTAACTTCTTCAATTGTCATTACTTCAGGTGATGGCACAACAAGTCCTATTTCTGA
ACATGACTACCAGATTGGTGGTTATACTGAAAAATGGGAATCTGGAGTAAAAGACTGTGTTGTATTACAC
AGTTACTTCACTTCAGACTATTACCAGCTGTACTCAACTCAATTGAGTACAGACACTGGTGTTGAACATG
TTACCTTCTTCATCTACAATAAAATTGTTGATGAGCCTGAAGAACATGTCCAAATTCACACAATCGACGG
TTCATCCGGAGTTGTTAATCCAGTAATGGAACCAATTTATGATGAACCGACGACGACTACTAGCGTGCCT
TTGGAGAACCTGTACTTTCAAAGCGAGCAGAAGCTTATTTCCGAAGAAGATCTCTAACCGGCTTATCGGT
CAGTTTCACCTGATTTACGTAAAAACCCGCTTCGGCGGGTTTTTGCTTTTGGAGGGGCAGAAAGATGAAT
GACTGTCCACGACGCTATACCCAAAAGAAAAAGCTTGAGATCCTTTTTTTCTGCGCGTAATCTGCTGCTT
GCAAACAAAAAAACCACCGCTACCAGCGGTGGTTTGTTTGCCGGATCAAGAGCTACCAACTCTTTTTCCG
AAGGTAACTGGCTTCAGCAGAGCGCAGATACCAAATACTGTTCTTCTAGTGTAGCCGTAGTTAGGCCACC
ACTTCAAGAACTCTGTAGCACCGCCTACATACCTCGCTCTGCTAATCCTGTTACCAGTGGCTGCTGCCAG
TGGCGATAAGTCGTGTCTTACCGGGTTGGACTCAAGACGATAGTTACCGGATAAGGCGCAGCGGTCGGGC
TGAACGGGGGGTTCGTGCACACAGCCCAGCTTGGAGCGAACGACCTACACCGAACTGAGATACCTACAGC
GTGAGCTATGAGAAAGCGCCACGCTTCCCGAAGGGAGAAAGGCGGACAGGTATCCGGTAAGCGGCAGGGT
CGGAACAGGAGAGCGCACGAGGGAGCTTCCAGGGGGAAACGCCTGGTATCTTTATAGTCCTGTCGGGTTT
CGCCACCTCTGACTTGAGCGTCGATTTTTGTGATGCTCGTCAGGGGGGCGGAGCCTATGGAAATTGATCG
GGCACGTAAGAGGTTCCAACTTTCACCATAATGAAATAAGATCACTACCGGGCGTATTTTTTGAGTTATC
GAGATTTTCAGGAGCTAAGGAAGCTAAAATGGAGAAAAAAATCACTGGATATACCACCGTTGATATATCC
CAATGGCATCGTAAAGAACATTTTGAGGCATTTCAGTCAGTTGCTCAATGTACCTATAACCAGACCGTTC
AGCTGGATATTACGGCCTTTTTAAAGACCGTAAAGAAAAATAAGCACAAGTTTTATCCGGCCTTTATTCA
CATTCTTGCCCGCCTGATGAATGCTCATCCGGAATTTCGTATGGCAATGAAAGACGGTGAGCTGGTGATA
TGGGATAGTGTTCACCCTTGTTACACCGTTTTCCATGAGCAAACTGAAACGTTTTCATCGCTCTGGAGTG
AATACCACGACGATTTCCGGCAGTTTCTACACATATATTCGCAAGATGTGGCGTGTTACGGTGAAAACCT
GGCCTATTTCCCTAAAGGGTTTATTGAGAATATGTTTTTCGTTTCAGCCAATCCCTGGGTGAGTTTCACC
AGTTTTGATTTAAACGTGGCCAATATGGACAACTTCTTCGCCCCCGTTTTCACCATGGGCAAATATTATA
CGCAAGGCGACAAGGTGCTGATGCCGCTGGCGATTCAGGTTCATCATGCCGTTTGTGATGGCTTCCATGT
CGGCAGAATGCTTAATGAATTACAACAGTACTGCGATGAGTGGCAGGGCGGGGCGTAATTTGATATCGAG
CTCGCTTGGACTCCTGTTGATAGATCCAGTAATGACCTCAGAACTCCATCTGGATTTGTTCAGAACGCTC
GGTTGCCGCCGGGCGTTTTTTATTGGTCATCGATCTCGATCCCGCGAAAT
Features (pLannotate 1.2.2; 8 found; start..end, strand, type, name):
      1..19      +  promoter       T7 promoter: promoter for bacteriophage T7 RNA polymerase
     20..44      +  protein_bind   lac operator: The lac repressor binds to the lac operator to inhibit transcription in E. coli. This inhibition can be relieved by adding lactose or isopropyl-β-D-thiogalactopyranoside (IPTG). lac repressor encoded by lacI
     59..81      +  RBS            RBS: efficient ribosome binding site from bacteriophage T7 gene 10 (Olins and Rangwala, 1989)
     89..913     +  CDS            AP3A_SARS2: Experimental evidence at protein level: Swiss-Prot protein existence level 1. Plays a role in virus egress via lysosomal trafficking (PubMed:33157038, PubMed:33422265). Forms homotetrameric ion channels (viroporin) localized at endosomes and lysosomes, that may induce deacidification of lysosomes thereby allowing safe virion egress through lysosomal trafficking (By similarity) (PubMed:33157038, PubMed:33422265). Also blocks formation of autolysosomes through binding and sequestering host TMUB1/HOPS on late endosomes. This prevents fusion of autophagosomes with lysosomes, disrupting autophagy a
   1085..1673    +  rep_origin     ori: high-copy-number ColE1/pMB1/pBR322/pUC origin of replication
   1681..1778    +  promoter       cat promoter: promoter of the E. coli cat gene encoding chloramphenicol acetyltransferase
   1779..2435    +  CDS            cat: CAT_ECOLX - Experimental evidence at protein level: Swiss-Prot protein existence level 1. This enzyme is an effector of chloramphenicol resistance in bacteria. From Escherichia coli. This protein is used as a marker in many commonly used cloning vectors, such as pACYC184.
   2509..2543    +  terminator     lambda t0 terminator: minimal transcription terminator from phage lambda (Scholtissek and Grosse, 1987)
