[The description below was written by a language model from this plasmid's Addgene catalogue record and pLannotate feature annotations shown in this document.]
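Description:
pGBW-m4046882 is a compact bacterial expression plasmid of about 2.6 kb built to produce the SARS-CoV-2 ORF3a protein in E. coli. Its minimal backbone contains little more than a high-copy ColE1/pUC-type origin of replication and a chloramphenicol acetyltransferase (cat) gene driven by its own cat promoter, with a phage lambda t0 terminator downstream of the marker. The plasmid is therefore maintained and selected with chloramphenicol.

The expression cassette follows the standard T7/lac design. A T7 promoter is immediately followed by a lac operator, then the efficient ribosome binding site from phage T7 gene 10 and an ATG start codon leading into the wild-type ORF3a coding sequence. Transcription requires a host that supplies T7 RNA polymerase, and lac repressor bound at the operator keeps expression low until it is relieved by IPTG or lactose. No lacI gene is annotated on the plasmid, so the repressor would presumably have to come from the host. The catalogue entry lists a C-terminal, backbone-encoded Myc tag preceded by a TEV protease cleavage site, which would allow immunodetection or capture followed by tag removal. These elements are not annotated in the feature table, although an unannotated stretch lies between the ORF3a CDS and the origin. No terminator is annotated directly after the insert either.

ORF3a is a viral accessory protein that forms ion channels (a viroporin) at endosomes and lysosomes, and it is implicated in virion egress and in disruption of host autophagy. The construct is suited to inducible recombinant production of tagged ORF3a for biochemical, structural or antibody-related studies, though the record gives no purpose beyond bacterial expression.
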