Addgene plasmid #145674: pGBW-m4046882
Purpose: Bacterial Expression plasmid for SARS-CoV-2 ORF3a protein
Depositing lab: Ginkgo Bioworks & Benjie Chen. Depositing organization: Ginkgo Bioworks.
Backbone
  Vector backbone: ori-013 - marker | cmR
  Backbone size w/o insert (bp): 1462
  Vector type: Bacterial Expression
Growth in bacteria
  Bacterial resistance: Chloramphenicol, 25 μg/mL
  Growth temperature: 30°C
  Growth strain: DH5alpha
  Copy number: High Copy
Gene/Insert
  Gene/Insert name: SARS-CoV-2 ORF3a protein
  Species: Escherichia coli str. K-12 substr. MG1655; Severe acute respiratory syndrome coronavirus 2
  Insert size (bp): 821
  Mutation: wt
  Entrez Gene: ORF3a (a.k.a. GU280_gp03)
  Promoter: Promoter | pT7 ; Operator | lacO ; RBS | T7_rbs ; Start Codon | ATG
  Tag / fusion protein: Cleavable TEV;Myc (C terminal on backbone)
  Cloning method: Unknown
Resource information
  A portion of this plasmid was derived from a plasmid made by: GinkgoBioworks
Depositor comments: NCBI Reference Sequence: YP_009724391.1
How to cite: pGBW-m4046882 was a gift from Ginkgo Bioworks & Benjie Chen (Addgene plasmid # 145674 ; http://n2t.net/addgene:145674 ; RRID:Addgene_145674)
